>Addgene plasmid #195743 | pBAD/His-miRFP718nano | addgene full sequence | sequence record 383925 | Addgene NGS Result
ATTAAACGAGTATCCCGGCAGCAGGGGATCATTTTGCGCTTCAGCCATACTTTTCATACTCCCGCCATTC
AGAGAAGAAACCAATTGTCCATATTGCATCAGACATTGCCGTCACTGCGTCTTTTACTGGCTCTTCTCGC
TAACCAAACCGGTAACCCCGCTTATTAAAAGCATTCTGTAACAAAGCGGGACCAAAGCCATGACAAAAAC
GCGTAACAAAAGTGTCTATAATCACGGCAGAAAAGTCCACATTGATTATTTGCACGGCGTCACACTTTGC
TATGCCATAGCATTTTTATCCATAAGATTAGCGGATCCTACCTGACGCTTTTTATCGCAACTCTCTACTG
TTTCTCCATACCCGTTTTTTGGGCTAACAGGAGGAATTAACCATGGGGAGCCACCATCACCATCACCATG
GCAGATCTGCAGCTGGTACCATGGCAAACCTGGACAAGATGCTGAACACCATCGTGACCGAGGTGCGCCA
GTTCCTGCAAGTGGACAGACTCTGCGTGTTCAAGTTCGAGGAAGATTACTCCGGCAACATCATCTACGAA
GCCGTGGACGACGGATGGTTGAGCATCCTGAAGACCCACGTGCGGGACTGCTACTTCATGGAAACCAGAG
GCGAGGAATACCTGCACGGCAGATACCAGGCCATCGCCGACATCCACCAGGCCAATCTGGCGGAGAGCTA
TAGAGACTTCCTGACCCAGTACCAGGTGCGGGCCATTGTGGCTGTCCCCATCCTGAAGGGCAAGAAGCTG
TGGGGCTTGTTCAGCGCCCACCAACTGGCCGCCCCTCGGAGCTGGCAGGCCTGGGAAATCGAGTTCCTGA
AACAGCAAGCCGTGGTGATGGGCATCGCCATCCAGCAGAGCTAGCTGAATTCGAAGCTTGGCTGTTTTGG
TGGATGAGAGAAGATTTTCAGCCTGATACAGATTAAATCAGAACGCAGAAGCGGTCTGATAAAACAGAAT
TTGCCTGGCGGCAGTAGCGCGGTGGTCCCACCTGACCCCATGCCGAACTCAGAAGTGAAACGCCGTAGCG
CCGATGGTAGTGTGGGGTCTCCCCATGCGAGAGTAGGGAACTGCCAGGCATCAAATAAAACGAAAGGCTC
AGTCGAAAGACTGGGCCTTTCGTTTTATCTGTTGTTTGTCGGTGAACGCTCTCCTGAGTAGGACAAATCC
GCCGGGAGCGGATTTGAACGTTGCGAAGCAACGGCCCGGAGGGTGGCGGGCAGGACGCCCGCCATAAACT
GCCAGGCATCAAATTAAGCAGAAGGCCATCCTGACGGATGGCCTTTTTGCGTTTCTACAAACTCTTTTGT
TTATTTTTCTAAATACATTCAAATATGTATCCGCTCATGAGACAATAACCCTGATAAATGCTTCAATAAT
ATTGAAAAAGGAAGAGTATGAGTATTCAACATTTCCGTGTCGCCCTTATTCCCTTTTTTGCGGCATTTTG
CCTTCCTGTTTTTGCTCACCCAGAAACGCTGGTGAAAGTAAAAGATGCTGAAGATCAGTTGGGTGCACGA
GTGGGTTACATCGAACTGGATCTCAACAGCGGTAAGATCCTTGAGAGTTTTCGCCCCGAAGAACGTTTTC
CAATGATGAGCACTTTTAAAGTTCTGCTATGTGGCGCGGTATTATCCCGTGTTGACGCCGGGCAAGAGCA
ACTCGGTCGCCGCATACACTATTCTCAGAATGACTTGGTTGAGTACTCACCAGTCACAGAAAAGCATCTT
ACGGATGGCATGACAGTAAGAGAATTATGCAGTGCTGCCATAACCATGAGTGATAACACTGCGGCCAACT
TACTTCTGACAACGATCGGAGGACCGAAGGAGCTAACCGCTTTTTTGCACAACATGGGGGATCATGTAAC
TCGCCTTGATCGTTGGGAACCGGAGCTGAATGAAGCCATACCAAACGACGAGCGTGACACCACGATGCCT
GTAGCAATGGCAACAACGTTGCGCAAACTATTAACTGGCGAACTACTTACTCTAGCTTCCCGGCAACAAT
TAATAGACTGGATGGAGGCGGATAAAGTTGCAGGACCACTTCTGCGCTCGGCCCTTCCGGCTGGCTGGTT
TATTGCTGATAAATCTGGAGCCGGTGAGCGTGGGTCTCGCGGTATCATTGCAGCACTGGGGCCAGATGGT
AAGCCCTCCCGTATCGTAGTTATCTACACGACGGGGAGTCAGGCAACTATGGATGAACGAAATAGACAGA
TCGCTGAGATAGGTGCCTCACTGATTAAGCATTGGTAACTGTCAGACCAAGTTTACTCATATATACTTTA
GATTGATTTAAAACTTCATTTTTAATTTAAAAGGATCTAGGTGAAGATCCTTTTTGATAATCTCATGACC
AAAATCCCTTAACGTGAGTTTTCGTTCCACTGAGCGTCAGACCCCGTAGAAAAGATCAAAGGATCTTCTT
GAGATCCTTTTTTTCTGCGCGTAATCTGCTGCTTGCAAACAAAAAAACCACCGCTACCAGCGGTGGTTTG
TTTGCCGGATCAAGAGCTACCAACTCTTTTTCCGAAGGTAACTGGCTTCAGCAGAGCGCAGATACCAAAT
ACTGTCCTTCTAGTGTAGCCGTAGTTAGGCCACCACTTCAAGAACTCTGTAGCACCGCCTACATACCTCG
CTCTGCTAATCCTGTTACCAGTGGCTGCTGCCAGTGGCGATAAGTCGTGTCTTACCGGGTTGGACTCAAG
ACGATAGTTACCGGATAAGGCGCAGCGGTCGGGCTGAACGGGGGGTTCGTGCACACAGCCCAGCTTGGAG
CGAACGACCTACACCGAACTGAGATACCTACAGCGTGAGCTATGAGAAAGCGCCACGCTTCCCGAAGGGA
GAAAGGCGGACAGGTATCCGGTAAGCGGCAGGGTCGGAACAGGAGAGCGCACGAGGGAGCTTCCAGGGGG
AAACGCCTGGTATCTTTATAGTCCTGTCGGGTTTCGCCACCTCTGACTTGAGCGTCGATTTTTGTGATGC
TCGTCAGGGGGGCGGAGCCTATGGAAAAACGCCAGCAACGCGGCCTTTTTACGGTTCCTGGCCTTTTGCT
GGCCTTTTGCTCACATGTTCTTTCCTGCGTTATCCCCTGATTCTGTGGATAACCGTATTACCGCCTTTGA
GTGAGCTGATACCGCTCGCCGCAGCCGAACGACCGAGCGCAGCGAGTCAGTGAGCGAGGAAGCGGAAGAG
CGCCTGATGCGGTATTTTCTCCTTACGCATCTGTGCGGTATTTCACACCGCATATGGTGCACTCTCAGTA
CAATCTGCTCTGATGCCGCATAGTTAAGCCAGTATACACTCCGCTATCGCTACGTGACTGGGTCATGGCT
GCGCCCCGACACCCGCCAACACCCGCTGACGCGCCCTGACGGGCTTGTCTGCTCCCGGCATCCGCTTACA
GACAAGCTGTGACCGTCTCCGGGAGCTGCATGTGTCAGAGGTTTTCACCGTCATCACCGAAACGCGCGAG
GCAGCAGATCAATTCGCGCGCGAAGGCGAAGCGGCATGCATAATGTGCCTGTCAAATGGACGAAGCAGGG
ATTCTGCAAACCCTATGCTACTCCGTCAAGCCGTCAATTGTCTGATTCGTTACCAATTATGACAACTTGA
CGGCTACATCATTCACTTTTTCTTCACAACCGGCACGGAACTCGCTCGGGCTGGCCCCGGTGCATTTTTT
AAATACCCGCGAGAAATAGAGTTGATCGTCAAAACCAACATTGCGACCGACGGTGGCGATAGGCATCCGG
GTGGTGCTCAAAAGCAGCTTCGCCTGGCTGATACGTTGGTCCTCGCGCCAGCTTAAGACGCTAATCCCTA
ACTGCTGGCGGAAAAGATGTGACAGACGCGACGGCGACAAGCAAACATGCTGTGCGACGCTGGCGATATC
AAAATTGCTGTCTGCCAGGTGATCGCTGATGTACTGACAAGCCTCGCGTACCCGATTATCCATCGGTGGA
TGGAGCGACTCGTTAATCGCTTCCATGCGCCGCAGTAACAATTGCTCAAGCAGATTTATCGCCAGCAGCT
CCGAATAGCGCCCTTCCCCTTGCCCGGCGTTAATGATTTGCCCAAACAGGTCGCTGAAATGCGGCTGGTG
CGCTTCATCCGGGCGAAAGAACCCCGTATTGGCAAATATTGACGGCCAGTTAAGCCATTCATGCCAGTAG
GCGCGCGGACGAAAGTAAACCCACTGGTGATACCATTCGCGAGCCTCCGGATGACGACCGTAGTGATGAA
TCTCTCCTGGCGGGAACAGCAAAATATCACCCGGTCGGCAAACAAATTCTCGTCCCTGATTTTTCACCAC
CCCCTGACCGCGAATGGTGAGATTGAGAATATAACCTTTCATTCCCAGCGGTCGGTCGATAAAAAAATCG
AGATAACCGTTGGCCTCAATCGGCGTTAAACCCGCCACCAGATGGGC
Features (pLannotate 1.2.2; 12 found; start..end, strand, type, name):
     75..359     +  promoter       araBAD promoter: araBAD; promoter of the L-arabinose operon of E. coli; the araC regulatory gene is transcribed in the opposite direction (Guzman et al., 1995)
    402..419     +  CDS            6xHis: 6xHis affinity tag
    441..881     +  CDS            miRFP670nano: miRFP670nano is a basic (constitutively fluorescent) near ir fluorescent protein published in 2019, derived from Nostoc punctiforme. It has very low acid sensitivity. It requires the cofactor biliverdin for fluorescence.
    983..1098    +  ncRNA          5S rRNA: Accession: RF00001 - 5S ribosomal RNA
   1102..1188    +  terminator     rrnB T1 terminator: Escherichia coli rrnB; transcription terminator T1 from the E. coli rrnB gene
   1280..1307    +  terminator     rrnB T2 terminator: transcription terminator T2 from the E. coli rrnB gene
   1326..1417    +  promoter       AmpR promoter: bla
   1418..2278    +  CDS            AmpR: β-lactamase; bla; confers resistance to ampicillin, carbenicillin, and related antibiotics
   2449..3037    +  rep_origin     ori: high-copy-number ColE1/pMB1/pBR322/pUC origin of replication
   3223..3363    -  misc_feature   bom: basis of mobility region from pBR322
   3465..3505    -  CDS            rop (fragment): Rop protein, which maintains plasmids at low copy number; rop
   3627..48      -  CDS            araC (across the origin): L-arabinose regulatory protein; araC
