[The description below was written by a language model from this plasmid's Addgene catalogue record and pLannotate feature annotations shown in this document.]
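Description:
pBAD/His-miRFP718nano is a bacterial expression plasmid of about 4.5 kb, built on the Invitrogen pBAD/His-B backbone, for arabinose-inducible production of the monomeric near-infrared fluorescent protein miRFP718nano in E. coli. It replicates from a ColE1/pMB1-type origin accompanied by the pBR322 bom region and a small rop fragment. The catalogue lists it as low copy, although the automated annotation labels the origin generically as high copy. Selection is by ampicillin through the β-lactamase gene, which is driven by its own promoter.

The expression cassette uses the araBAD promoter, with the araC regulator gene encoded divergently on the opposite strand. The catalogue's "araC" promoter entry refers to this araC/PBAD system, in which AraC represses transcription in the absence of L-arabinose and activates it when the sugar is present, giving tight, titratable control. Downstream lies an N-terminal 6xHis affinity tag followed by the 441 bp synthetic miRFP718nano coding sequence, inserted between KpnI and EcoRI sites that remain intact. The depositor notes that several backbone-encoded amino acids between the His tag and the fluorescent protein were removed. The feature table labels this open reading frame miRFP670nano, presumably because the annotation tool matched the closest related entry in its database. That entry describes a Nostoc punctiforme-derived protein that needs biliverdin as a chromophore. Transcription ends at the rrnB T1 and T2 terminators, which are preceded by a 5S rRNA segment from the rrnB operon.

The construct suits expression and His-tag affinity purification of miRFP718nano in bacteria. The associated publication describes a small, red-shifted near-infrared protein designed for deep-tissue and short-wave infrared imaging.
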