Addgene plasmid #195743: pBAD/His-miRFP718nano
Purpose: Monomeric near-infrared fluorescent protein miRFP718nano in bacterial plasmid
Depositing lab: Vladislav Verkhusha. Depositing organization: University of Helsinki. Publication: Deep-tissue SWIR imaging using rationally designed small red-shifted near-infrared fluorescent protein. Oliinyk OS, Ma C, Pletnev S, Baloban M, Toboada C, Sheng H, Yao J, Verkhusha VV. Nat Methods. 2022 Dec 1. doi: 10.1038/s41592-022-01683-0. PubMed 36456785.
Backbone
  Vector backbone: pBAD/His-B
  Backbone manufacturer: Invitrogen
  Vector type: Bacterial Expression
Growth in bacteria
  Bacterial resistance: Ampicillin, 100 μg/mL
  Growth temperature: 37°C
  Growth strain: DH5alpha
  Copy number: Low Copy
Gene/Insert
  Gene/Insert name: miRFP718nano
  Species: Synthetic
  Insert size (bp): 441
  Promoter: araC
  Tag / fusion protein: His (N terminal on insert)
  Cloning method: Restriction Enzyme; 5′ cloning site KpnI (not destroyed); 3′ cloning site EcoRI (not destroyed)
  Sequencing primers: 5′ pBAD-fwd; 3′ pBAD-rev
Terms and licenses: Academic/Nonprofit Terms; Industry Terms: Not Available to Industry
Depositor comments: Modifications to backbone: Several amino acids between His-tag and miRFP718nano were removed
How to cite: pBAD/His-miRFP718nano was a gift from Vladislav Verkhusha (Addgene plasmid # 195743 ; http://n2t.net/addgene:195743 ; RRID:Addgene_195743)
