>Addgene plasmid #195743 | pBAD/His-miRFP718nano | depositor partial sequence | sequence record 379618 | pBAD/His-miRFP718nano Partial Sequence
ATGGCAAACCTGGACAAGATGCTGAACACCATCGTGACCGAGGTGCGCCAGTTCCTGCAAGTGGACAGAC
TCTGCGTGTTCAAGTTCGAGGAAGATTACTCCGGCAACATCATCTACGAAGCCGTGGACGACGGATGGTT
GAGCATCCTGAAGACCCACGTGCGGGACTGCTACTTCATGGAAACCAGAGGCGAGGAATACCTGCACGGC
AGATACCAGGCCATCGCCGACATCCACCAGGCCAATCTGGCGGAGAGCTATAGAGACTTCCTGACCCAGT
ACCAGGTGCGGGCCATTGTGGCTGTCCCCATCCTGAAGGGCAAGAAGCTGTGGGGCTTGTTCAGCGCCCA
CCAACTGGCCGCCCCTCGGAGCTGGCAGGCCTGGGAAATCGAGTTCCTGAAACAGCAAGCCGTGGTGATG
GGCATCGCCATCCAGCAGAGC
